>Addgene plasmid #91671 | pPN023 | addgene full sequence | sequence record 180475 | Addgene NGS Result
GAGGGCCTATTTCCCATGATTCCTTCATATTTGCATATACGATACAAGGCTGTTAGAGAGATAATTGGAA
TTAATTTGACTGTAAACACAAAGATATTAGTACAAAATACGTGACGTAGAAAGTAATAATTTCTTGGGTA
GTTTGCAGTTTTAAAATTATGTTTTAAAATGGACTATCATATGCTTACCGTAACTTGAAAGTATTTCGAT
TTCTTGGCTTTATATATCTTGTGGAAAGGACGAAACACCGATAGAGGGTCCCCGTACATCGTTTTAGAGC
TAGAAATAGCAAGTTAAAATAAGGCTAGTCCGTTATCAACTTGAAAAAGTGGCACCGAGTCGGTGCTTTT
TTAAGCTTGGCGTAATCATGGTCATAGCTGTTTCCTGTGTGAAATTGTTATCCGCTCACAATTCCACACA
ACATACGAGCCGGAAGCATAAAGTGTAAAGCCTGGGGTGCCTAATGAGTGAGCTAACTCACATTAATTGC
GTTGCGCTCACTGCCCGCTTTCCAGTCGGGAAACCTGTCGTGCCAGCTGCATTAATGAATCGGCCAACGC
GCGGGGAGAGGCGGTTTGCGTATTGGGCGCTCTTCCGCTTCCTCGCTCACTGACTCGCTGCGCTCGGTCG
TTCGGCTGCGGCGAGCGGTATCAGCTCACTCAAAGGCGGTAATACGGTTATCCACAGAATCAGGGGATAA
CGCAGGAAAGAACATGTGAGCAAAAGGCCAGCAAAAGGCCAGGAACCGTAAAAAGGCCGCGTTGCTGGCG
TTTTTCCATAGGCTCCGCCCCCCTGACGAGCATCACAAAAATCGACGCTCAAGTCAGAGGTGGCGAAACC
CGACAGGACTATAAAGATACCAGGCGTTTCCCCCTGGAAGCTCCCTCGTGCGCTCTCCTGTTCCGACCCT
GCCGCTTACCGGATACCTGTCCGCCTTTCTCCCTTCGGGAAGCGTGGCGCTTTCTCATAGCTCACGCTGT
AGGTATCTCAGTTCGGTGTAGGTCGTTCGCTCCAAGCTGGGCTGTGTGCACGAACCCCCCGTTCAGCCCG
ACCGCTGCGCCTTATCCGGTAACTATCGTCTTGAGTCCAACCCGGTAAGACACGACTTATCGCCACTGGC
AGCAGCCACTGGTAACAGGATTAGCAGAGCGAGGTATGTAGGCGGTGCTACAGAGTTCTTGAAGTGGTGG
CCTAACTACGGCTACACTAGAAGAACAGTATTTGGTATCTGCGCTCTGCTGAAGCCAGTTACCTTCGGAA
AAAGAGTTGGTAGCTCTTGATCCGGCAAACAAACCACCGCTGGTAGCGGTGGTTTTTTTGTTTGCAAGCA
GCAGATTACGCGCAGAAAAAAAGGATCTCAAGAAGATCCTTTGATCTTTTCTACGGGGTCTGACGCTCAG
TGGAACGAAAACTCACGTTAAGGGATTTTGGTCATGAGATTATCAAAAAGGATCTTCACCTAGATCCTTT
TAAATTAAAAATGAAGTTTTAAATCAATCTAAAGTATATATGAGTAAACTTGGTCTGACAGTTACCAATG
CTTAATCAGTGAGGCACCTATCTCAGCGATCTGTCTATTTCGTTCATCCATAGTTGCCTGACTCCCCGTC
GTGTAGATAACTACGATACGGGAGGGCTTACCATCTGGCCCCAGTGCTGCAATGATACCGCGAGACCCAC
GCTCACCGGCTCCAGATTTATCAGCAATAAACCAGCCAGCCGGAAGGGCCGAGCGCAGAAGTGGTCCTGC
AACTTTATCCGCCTCCATCCAGTCTATTAATTGTTGCCGGGAAGCTAGAGTAAGTAGTTCGCCAGTTAAT
AGTTTGCGCAACGTTGTTGCCATTGCTACAGGCATCGTGGTGTCACGCTCGTCGTTTGGTATGGCTTCAT
TCAGCTCCGGTTCCCAACGATCAAGGCGAGTTACATGATCCCCCATGTTGTGCAAAAAAGCGGTTAGCTC
CTTCGGTCCTCCGATCGTTGTCAGAAGTAAGTTGGCCGCAGTGTTATCACTCATGGTTATGGCAGCACTG
CATAATTCTCTTACTGTCATGCCATCCGTAAGATGCTTTTCTGTGACTGGTGAGTACTCAACCAAGTCAT
TCTGAGAATAGTGTATGCGGCGACCGAGTTGCTCTTGCCCGGCGTCAATACGGGATAATACCGCGCCACA
TAGCAGAACTTTAAAAGTGCTCATCATTGGAAAACGTTCTTCGGGGCGAAAACTCTCAAGGATCTTACCG
CTGTTGAGATCCAGTTCGATGTAACCCACTCGTGCACCCAACTGATCTTCAGCATCTTTTACTTTCACCA
GCGTTTCTGGGTGAGCAAAAACAGGAAGGCAAAATGCCGCAAAAAAGGGAATAAGGGCGACACGGAAATG
TTGAATACTCATACTCTTCCTTTTTCAATATTATTGAAGCATTTATCAGGGTTATTGTCTCATGAGCGGA
TACATATTTGAATGTATTTAGAAAAATAAACAAATAGGGGTTCCGCGCACATTTCCCCGAAAAGTGCCAC
CTGACGTCTAAGAAACCATTATTATCATGACATTAACCTATAAAAATAGGCGTATCACGAGGCCCTTTCG
TCTCGCGCGTTTCGGTGATGACGGTGAAAACCTCTGACACATGCAGCTCCCGGAGACGGTCACAGCTTGT
CTGTAAGCGGATGCCGGGAGCAGACAAGCCCGTCAGGGCGCGTCAGCGGGTGTTGGCGGGTGTCGGGGCT
GGCTTAACTATGCGGCATCAGAGCAGATTGTACTGAGAGTGCACCATATGCGGTGTGAAATACCGCACAG
ATGCGTAAGGAGAAAATACCGCATCAGGCGCCATTCGCCATTCAGGCTGCGCAACTGTTGGGAAGGGCGA
TCGGTGCGGGCCTCTTCGCTATTACGCCAGCTGGCGAAAGGGGGATGTGCTGCAAGGCGATTAAGTTGGG
TAACGCCAGGGTTTTCCCAGTCACGACGTTGTAAAACGACGGCCAGTGAATTCGAGCTCGGTACCCGGGG
ATCCGTTAATTAA
Features (pLannotate 1.2.2; 13 found; start..end, strand, type, name):
      1..241     +  promoter       U6 promoter: RNA polymerase III promoter for human U6 snRNA
    271..346     +  misc_RNA       gRNA scaffold: guide RNA scaffold for the Streptococcus pyogenes CRISPR/Cas9 system
    395..411     -  protein_bind   lac operator: The lac repressor binds to the lac operator to inhibit transcription in E. coli. This inhibition can be relieved by adding lactose or isopropyl-β-D-thiogalactopyranoside (IPTG). lac repressor encoded by lacI
    419..449     -  promoter       lac promoter: promoter for the E. coli lac operon
    464..485     -  protein_bind   CAP binding site: CAP binding activates transcription in the presence of cAMP. E. coli catabolite activator protein
    498..590     -  CDS            lacI (fragment): lac repressor; lacI; The lac repressor binds to the lac operator to inhibit transcription in E. coli. This inhibition can be relieved by adding lactose or isopropyl-β-D-thiogalactopyranoside (IPTG).
    773..1361    -  rep_origin     ori: high-copy-number ColE1/pMB1/pBR322/pUC origin of replication
   1532..2392    -  CDS            AmpR: β-lactamase; bla; confers resistance to ampicillin, carbenicillin, and related antibiotics
   2393..2497    -  promoter       AmpR promoter: bla
   2592..2627    +  CDS            rop (fragment): Rop protein, which maintains plasmids at low copy number; rop
   2729..2828    +  misc_feature   bom (fragment): basis of mobility region from pBR322
   2834..2991    -  CDS            lacZα (fragment): LacZα fragment of β-galactosidase; lacZ fragment
   2988..3014    +  misc_feature   MCS (fragment): pUC18/19 multiple cloning site
