[The description below was written by a language model from this plasmid's Addgene catalogue record and pLannotate feature annotations shown in this document.]
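Description:
pPN023 is a small (about 3.0 kb) CRISPR guide RNA expression plasmid built on a pUC19 backbone that carries a human U6 promoter cassette. It is propagated in E. coli as a high-copy plasmid through the ColE1/pUC-type origin of replication and is selected with ampicillin through the β-lactamase (AmpR) gene and its native promoter. The remaining annotated elements are leftovers of the pUC19 backbone with no role in guide expression: the lac promoter, lac operator and CAP binding site, fragments of lacZα, lacI, rop and bom, and a partial multiple cloning site.

The payload is a single guide RNA directed against human SYNGAP1. A short protospacer insert, recorded as 21 bp, was cloned between two BbsI sites that were destroyed in the process. This places it directly downstream of the U6 promoter and upstream of the Streptococcus pyogenes Cas9 gRNA scaffold. In the feature table, the targeting sequence corresponds to the unannotated gap between the promoter and the scaffold. U6 is an RNA polymerase III promoter suited to producing short, uncapped, non-polyadenylated transcripts, so it drives the complete sgRNA in human cells.

The plasmid encodes no Cas9, no fluorescent reporter and no mammalian selection marker, so the nuclease has to be supplied from a separate source. According to the record, it was made as part of a scaled workflow for CRISPR editing of human pluripotent stem cells to study genes linked to psychiatric disease, and its stated purpose is to express an sgRNA targeting SYNGAP1.
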