Addgene plasmid #91671: pPN023
Purpose: Express sgRNA targeting human SYNGAP1
Depositing lab: Lindy Barrett. Depositing organization: Broad Institute. Publication: A Scaled Framework for CRISPR Editing of Human Pluripotent Stem Cells to Study Psychiatric Disease. Hazelbaker DZ, Beccard A, Bara AM, Dabkowski N, Messana A, Mazzucato P, Lam D, Manning D, Eggan K, Barrett LE. Stem Cell Reports. 2017 Oct 10;9(4):1315-1327. doi: 10.1016/j.stemcr.2017.09.006. PubMed 29020615.
Backbone
  Vector backbone: pUC19-U6 promoter
  Vector type: CRISPR
Growth in bacteria
  Bacterial resistance: Ampicillin, 100 μg/mL
  Growth temperature: 37°C
  Growth strain: DH5alpha
  Copy number: High Copy
Gene/Insert
  Gene/Insert name: SYNGAP1 (alt name: NM_006772.2)
  gRNA/shRNA sequence: ATAGAGGGTCCCCGTACATC
  Species: H. sapiens (human)
  Insert size (bp): 21
  Entrez Gene: SYNGAP1 (a.k.a. MRD5, RASA1, RASA5, SYNGAP)
  Promoter: U6
  Cloning method: Restriction Enzyme; 5′ cloning site BbsI (destroyed during cloning); 3′ cloning site BbsI (destroyed during cloning)
  Sequencing primers: 5′ M13F (-21)
Terms and licenses: Academic/Nonprofit Terms; Industry Terms: Not Available to Industry
How to cite: pPN023 was a gift from Lindy Barrett (Addgene plasmid # 91671 ; http://n2t.net/addgene:91671 ; RRID:Addgene_91671)
